Addgene plasmid #143250: TFORF0948
Purpose: Lentiviral vector for overexpressing transcription factor ORFs with unique 24-bp barcodes. Barcodes facilitate identification of transcription factors in pooled screens.
Depositing lab: Feng Zhang. Depositing organization: Broad Institute. Publication: A transcription factor atlas of directed differentiation. Joung J, Ma S, Tay T, Geiger-Schuller KR, Kirchgatterer PC, Verdine VK, Guo B, Arias-Garcia MA, Allen WE, Singh A, Kuksenko O, Abudayyeh OO, Gootenberg JS, Fu Z, Macrae RK, Buenrostro JD, Regev A, Zhang F. Cell. 2023 Jan 5;186(1):209-229.e26. doi: 10.1016/j.cell.2022.11.026. PubMed 36608654.
Backbone
  Vector backbone: pLX_TRC317
  Backbone manufacturer: Broad Institute Genetic Perturbation Platform
  Backbone size w/o insert (bp): 8264
  Vector type: Mammalian Expression, Lentiviral
  Selectable markers: Puromycin
Growth in bacteria
  Bacterial resistance: Ampicillin, 100 μg/mL
  Growth temperature: 37°C
  Growth strain: NEB Stable
  Copy number: High Copy
Gene/Insert
  Gene/Insert name: EMX2
  Species: H. sapiens (human)
  Insert size (bp): 860
  Entrez Gene: EMX2
  Promoter: EF1a
  Cloning method: Unknown
  Sequencing primers: 5′ GGGTGGAGACTGAAGTTAGGCCAG; 3′ CACATAGCGTAAAAGGAGCAACATAG
Terms and licenses: Academic/Nonprofit Terms; Industry Terms: Not Available to Industry
Depositor comments: NM_004098,ENST00000553456 . The transcription factor ORF portion of this plasmid was synthesized by Genewiz. Please test multiple small colonies in case of plasmid recombination. To make this collection available in a timely manner, a portion of this collection was not fully sequenced by Addgene. If an Addgene verified full plasmid sequence is not available, please contact us prior to placing an order to request the full sequence.
How to cite: TFORF0948 was a gift from Feng Zhang (Addgene plasmid # 143250 ; http://n2t.net/addgene:143250 ; RRID:Addgene_143250)
