[The description below was written by a language model from this plasmid's Addgene catalogue record and pLannotate feature annotations shown in this document.]
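Description:
TFORF0948 is a lentiviral mammalian expression plasmid built on the pLX_TRC317 backbone and carrying the human homeobox transcription factor EMX2. It belongs to a barcoded transcription factor ORF collection. In bacteria it is maintained through a high-copy ColE1/pUC-type origin with ampicillin resistance (AmpR). It also carries an f1 origin and remnants of a lacZα/lac promoter cloning region flanked by T7 and T3 promoters. The depositor notes that the plasmid may recombine, as can happen with LTR-containing vectors.

The transfer cassette has a third-generation layout. An RSV promoter drives a truncated HIV-1 5' LTR, followed by the Ψ packaging signal with a gag fragment, the RRE for Rev-dependent RNA export, a cPPT/CTS, and a self-inactivating ΔU3 3' LTR, with an SV40 poly(A) signal downstream. Two expression units lie between the LTRs. An SV40 early promoter/origin drives puromycin N-acetyltransferase for selecting transduced cells. A full EF-1α promoter drives the EMX2 ORF, which is annotated as a 756 nt coding sequence, while the catalogue lists an insert of 860 bp. A WPRE after the ORF enhances transcript stability and expression. The short U6 promoter fragment annotated between the ORF and the WPRE is probably only a partial match and not a functional Pol III unit.

The catalogue states that each ORF in the collection is paired with a unique 24-bp barcode, but the feature table does not annotate it, so its position is not given by the record. The construct is intended for overexpressing EMX2, alone or in pooled screens where barcode readout identifies which transcription factor each cell received, as in directed differentiation studies.
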