Features (pLannotate 1.2.2; 31 found; start..end, strand, type, name):
      5..231     +  promoter       RSV promoter: Rous sarcoma virus enhancer/promoter
    232..412     +  LTR            5' LTR (truncated): truncated 5' long terminal repeat (LTR) from HIV-1
    459..584     +  misc_feature   HIV-1 Ψ: packaging signal of human immunodeficiency virus type 1
    568..931     +  CDS            HIV-1 gag (fragment): gag protein from human immunodeficiency virus 1; gag
   1077..1310    +  misc_feature   RRE: The Rev response element (RRE) of HIV-1 allows for Rev-dependent mRNA export from the nucleus to the cytoplasm.
   1687..1713    +  CDS            Rev (fragment): human immunodeficiency virus 1 (HIV-1) Rev protein; rev; enhances nuclear export of unspliced and incompletely spliced viral mRNAs
   1720..1743    +  promoter       SV40 promoter (fragment): SV40 early promoter
   1744..1815    +  promoter       SV40 promoter (fragment): SV40 enhancer and early promoter
   1839..1974    +  rep_origin     SV40 ori: SV40 origin of replication
   2020..2616    +  CDS            PuroR (fragment): puromycin N-acetyltransferase; pac from Streptomyces; confers resistance to puromycin
   2665..2782    +  misc_feature   cPPT/CTS: central polypurine tract and central termination sequence of HIV-1
   2847..2913    +  CDS            small t antigen (fragment): SV40 (simian virus 40) small t antigen
   2920..4098    +  promoter       EF-1α promoter: strong constitutive promoter for human elongation factor EF-1α
   4115..4870    +  CDS            EMX2: EMX2_HUMAN - Experimental evidence at protein level: Swiss-Prot protein existence level 1. Transcription factor, which in cooperation with EMX2, acts to generate the boundary between the roof and archipallium in the developing brain. May function in combinations with OTX1/2 to specify cell fates in the developing central nervous system. From Homo sapiens (Human).
   4886..4939    +  promoter       U6 promoter (fragment): RNA polymerase III promoter for human U6 snRNA
   4981..5569    +  misc_feature   WPRE: woodchuck hepatitis virus posttranscriptional regulatory element
   5620..5639    +  misc_feature   cPPT/CTS (fragment): central polypurine tract and central termination sequence of HIV-1
   5641..5874    +  LTR            3' LTR (ΔU3): self-inactivating 3' long terminal repeat (LTR) from HIV-1
   5952..6073    +  polyA_signal   SV40 poly(A) signal: SV40 polyadenylation signal
   6113..6248    +  rep_origin     SV40 ori: SV40 origin of replication
   6269..6287    -  promoter       T7 promoter: promoter for bacteriophage T7 RNA polymerase
   6295..6450    +  CDS            lacZα (fragment): LacZα fragment of β-galactosidase; lacZ fragment
   6455..6883    +  rep_origin     f1 ori (sequence partly withheld): f1 bacteriophage origin of replication; arrow indicates direction of (+) strand synthesis
   6936..7040    +  promoter       AmpR promoter: bla
   7041..7901    +  CDS            AmpR: β-lactamase; bla; confers resistance to ampicillin, carbenicillin, and related antibiotics
   8072..8660    +  rep_origin     ori: high-copy-number ColE1/pMB1/pBR322/pUC origin of replication
   8843..8935    +  CDS            lacI (fragment): lac repressor; lacI; The lac repressor binds to the lac operator to inhibit transcription in E. coli. This inhibition can be relieved by adding lactose or isopropyl-β-D-thiogalactopyranoside (IPTG).
   8948..8969    +  protein_bind   CAP binding site: CAP binding activates transcription in the presence of cAMP. E. coli catabolite activator protein
   8984..9014    +  promoter       lac promoter: promoter for the E. coli lac operon
   9022..9038    +  protein_bind   lac operator: The lac repressor binds to the lac operator to inhibit transcription in E. coli. This inhibition can be relieved by adding lactose or isopropyl-β-D-thiogalactopyranoside (IPTG). lac repressor encoded by lacI
   9083..9101    +  promoter       T3 promoter: promoter for bacteriophage T3 RNA polymerase
>Addgene plasmid #143250 | TFORF0948 | addgene full sequence | sequence record 396110 | Addgene NGS Result
TTAATGTAGTCTTATGCAATACTCTTGTAGTCTTGCAACATGGTAACGATGAGTTAGCAACATGCCTTAC
AAGGAGAGAAAAAGCACCGTGCATGCCGATTGGTGGAAGTAAGGTGGTACGATCGTGCCTTATTAGGAAG
GCAACAGACGGGTCTGACATGGATTGGACGAACCACTGAATTGCCGCATTGCAGAGATATTGTATTTAAG
TGCCTAGCTCGATACATAAACGGGTCTCTCTGGTTAGACCAGATCTGAGCCTGGGAGCTCTCTGGCTAAC
TAGGGAACCCACTGCTTAAGCCTCAATAAAGCTTGCCTTGAGTGCTTCAAGTAGTGTGTGCCCGTCTGTT
GTGTGACTCTGGTAACTAGAGATCCCTCAGACCCTTTTAGTCAGTGTGGAAAATCTCTAGCAGTGGCGCC
CGAACAGGGACTTGAAAGCGAAAGGGAAACCAGAGGAGCTCTCTCGACGCAGGACTCGGCTTGCTGAAGC
GCGCACGGCAAGAGGCGAGGGGCGGCGACTGGTGAGTACGCCAAAAATTTTGACTAGCGGAGGCTAGAAG
GAGAGAGATGGGTGCGAGAGCGTCAGTATTAAGCGGGGGAGAATTAGATCGCGATGGGAAAAAATTCGGT
TAAGGCCAGGGGGAAAGAAAAAATATAAATTAAAACATATAGTATGGGCAAGCAGGGAGCTAGAACGATT
CGCAGTTAATCCTGGCCTGTTAGAAACATCAGAAGGCTGTAGACAAATACTGGGACAGCTACAACCATCC
CTTCAGACAGGATCAGAAGAACTTAGATCATTATATAATACAGTAGCAACCCTCTATTGTGTGCATCAAA
GGATAGAGATAAAAGACACCAAGGAAGCTTTAGACAAGATAGAGGAAGAGCAAAACAAAAGTAAGACCAC
CGCACAGCAAGCGGCCGCTGATCTTCAGACCTGGAGGAGGAGATATGAGGGACAATTGGAGAAGTGAATT
ATATAAATATAAAGTAGTAAAAATTGAACCATTAGGAGTAGCACCCACCAAGGCAAAGAGAAGAGTGGTG
CAGAGAGAAAAAAGAGCAGTGGGAATAGGAGCTTTGTTCCTTGGGTTCTTGGGAGCAGCAGGAAGCACTA
TGGGCGCAGCGTCAATGACGCTGACGGTACAGGCCAGACAATTATTGTCTGGTATAGTGCAGCAGCAGAA
CAATTTGCTGAGGGCTATTGAGGCGCAACAGCATCTGTTGCAACTCACAGTCTGGGGCATCAAGCAGCTC
CAGGCAAGAATCCTGGCTGTGGAAAGATACCTAAAGGATCAACAGCTCCTGGGGATTTGGGGTTGCTCTG
GAAAACTCATTTGCACCACTGCTGTGCCTTGGAATGCTAGTTGGAGTAATAAATCTCTGGAACAGATTTG
GAATCACACGACCTGGATGGAGTGGGACAGAGAAATTAACAATTACACAAGCTTAATACACTCCTTAATT
GAAGAATCGCAAAACCAGCAAGAAAAGAATGAACAAGAATTATTGGAATTAGATAAATGGGCAAGTTTGT
GGAATTGGTTTAACATAACAAATTGGCTGTGGTATATAAAATTATTCATAATGATAGTAGGAGGCTTGGT
AGGTTTAAGAATAGTTTTTGCTGTACTTTCTATAGTGAATAGAGTTAGGCAGGGATATTCACCATTATCG
TTTCAGACCCACCTCCCAACCCCGAGGGGACCCATGCATTGCATCTCAATTAGTCAGCAACCAGGTGTGG
AAAGTCCCCAGGCTCCCCAGCAGGCAGAAGTATGCAAAGCATGCGTCTCAATTAGTCAGCAACCATAGTC
CCGCCCCTAACTCCGCCCATCCCGCCCCTAACTCCGCCCAGTTCCGCCCATTCTCCGCCCCATGGCTGAC
TAATTTTTTTTATTTATGCAGAGGCCGAGGCCGCCTCGGCCTCTGAGCTATTCCAGAAGTAGTGAGGAGG
CTTTTTTGGAGGCCTAGGCTTTTGCAAAAAGCTTTCTAGAGGTACCACCGGAGCTTACCATGACCGAGTA
CAAGCCCACGGTGCGCCTCGCCACCCGCGACGACGTCCCCAGGGCCGTACGCACCCTCGCCGCCGCGTTC
GCCGACTACCCCGCCACGCGCCACACCGTCGATCCGGACCGCCACATCGAGCGGGTCACCGAGCTGCAAG
AACTCTTCCTCACGCGCGTCGGGCTCGACATCGGCAAGGTGTGGGTCGCGGACGACGGCGCCGCCGTGGC
GGTCTGGACCACGCCGGAGAGCGTCGAAGCGGGGGCGGTGTTCGCCGAGATCGGCCCGCGCATGGCCGAG
TTGAGCGGTTCCCGGCTGGCCGCGCAGCAACAGATGGAAGGCCTCCTGGCGCCGCACCGGCCCAAGGAGC
CCGCGTGGTTCCTGGCCACCGTCGGCGTCTCGCCCGACCACCAGGGCAAGGGTCTGGGCAGCGCCGTCGT
GCTCCCCGGAGTGGAGGCGGCCGAGCGCGCCGGGGTGCCCGCCTTCCTGGAGACCTCCGCGCCCCGCAAC
CTCCCCTTCTACGAGCGGCTCGGCTTCACCGTCACCGCCGACGTCGAGGTGCCCGAAGGACCGCGCACCT
GGTGCATGACCCGCAAGCCCGGTGCCAGTTAACGAATTCTAGATCTTGAGACAAATGGCAGTATTCATCC
ACAATTTTAAAAGAAAAGGGGGGATTGGGGGGTACAGTGCAGGGGAAAGAATAGTAGACATAATAGCAAC
AGACATACAAACTAAAGAATTACAAAAACAAATTACAAAAATTCAAAATTTTCGGGTTTATTACAGGGAC
AGCAGAGATCCACTTTGGCGCCGGCTCGAGGCCTGCAGGTGCAAAGATGGATAAAGTTTTAAACAGAGAG
GAATCTTTGCAGCTAATGGACCTTCTAGGTCTTGAAAGGAGTGGGAATTGGCTCCGGTGCCCGTCAGTGG
GCAGAGCGCACATCGCCCACAGTCCCCGAGAAGTTGGGGGGAGGGGTCGGCAATTGAACCGGTGCCTAGA
GAAGGTGGCGCGGGGTAAACTGGGAAAGTGATGTCGTGTACTGGCTCCGCCTTTTTCCCGAGGGTGGGGG
AGAACCGTATATAAGTGCAGTAGTCGCCGTGAACGTTCTTTTTCGCAACGGGTTTGCCGCCAGAACACAG
GTAAGTGCCGTGTGTGGTTCCCGCGGGCCTGGCCTCTTTACGGGTTATGGCCCTTGCGTGCCTTGAATTA
CTTCCACCTGGCTGCAGTACGTGATTCTTGATCCCGAGCTTCGGGTTGGAAGTGGGTGGGAGAGTTCGAG
GCCTTGCGCTTAAGGAGCCCCTTCGCCTCGTGCTTGAGTTGAGGCCTGGCCTGGGCGCTGGGGCCGCCGC
GTGCGAATCTGGTGGCACCTTCGCGCCTGTCTCGCTGCTTTCGATAAGTCTCTAGCCATTTAAAATTTTT
GATGACCTGCTGCGACGCTTTTTTTCTGGCAAGATAGTCTTGTAAATGCGGGCCAAGATCTGCACACTGG
TATTTCGGTTTTTGGGGCCGCGGGCGGCGACGGGGCCCGTGCGTCCCAGCGCACATGTTCGGCGAGGCGG
GGCCTGCGAGCGCGGCCACCGAGAATCGGACGGGGGTAGTCTCAAGCTGGCCGGCCTGCTCTGGTGCCTG
GCCTCGCGCCGCCGTGTATCGCCCCGCCCTGGGCGGCAAGGCTGGCCCGGTCGGCACCAGTTGCGTGAGC
GGAAAGATGGCCGCTTCCCGGCCCTGCTGCAGGGAGCTCAAAATGGAGGACGCGGCGCTCGGGAGAGCGG
GCGGGTGAGTCACCCACACAAAGGAAAAGGGCCTTTCCGTCCTCAGCCGTCGCTTCATGTGACTCCACGG
AGTACCGGGCGCCGTCCAGGCACCTCGATTAGTTCTCGAGCTTTTGGAGTACGTCGTCTTTAGGTTGGGG
GGAGGGGTTTTATGCGATGGAGTTTCCCCACACTGAGTGGGTGGAGACTGAAGTTAGGCCAGCTTGGCAC
TTGATGTAATTCTCCTTGGAATTTGCCCTTTTTGAGTTTGGATCTTGGTTCATTCTCAAGCCTCAGACAG
TGGTTCAAAGTTTTTTTCTTCCATTTCAGGTGTCGTGAGGCTAGCACCGCCACCATGTTCCAGCCGGCGC
CCAAGCGCTGCTTCACCATCGAGTCGCTGGTGGCCAAGGACAGTCCCCTGCCCGCCTCGCGCTCCGAGGA
CCCCATCCGTCCCGCGGCACTCAGCTACGCTAACTCCAGCCCCATAAATCCGTTCCTCAACGGCTTCCAC
TCGGCCGCCGCCGCCGCCGCCGGTAGGGGCGTCTACTCCAACCCGGACTTGGTGTTCGCCGAGGCGGTCT
CGCACCCGCCCAACCCCGCCGTGCCAGTGCACCCGGTGCCGCCGCCGCACGCCCTGGCCGCCCACCCCCT
ACCCTCCTCGCACTCGCCACACCCCCTATTCGCCTCGCAGCAGCGGGATCCGTCCACCTTCTACCCCTGG
CTCATCCACCGCTACCGATATCTGGGTCATCGCTTCCAAGGGAACGACACTAGCCCCGAGAGTTTCCTTT
TGCACAACGCGCTGGCCCGAAAGCCCAAGCGGATCCGAACCGCCTTCTCCCCGTCCCAGCTTCTAAGGCT
GGAACACGCCTTTGAGAAGAATCACTACGTGGTGGGCGCCGAAAGGAAGCAGCTGGCACACAGCCTCAGC
CTCACGGAAACTCAGGTAAAAGTATGGTTTCAGAACCGAAGAACAAAGTTCAAAAGGCAGAAGCTGGAGG
AAGAAGGCTCAGATTCGCAACAAAAGAAAAAAGGGACGCACCATATTAACCGGTGGAGAATCGCCACCAA
GCAGGCGAGTCCGGAGGAAATAGACGTGACCTCAGATGATTAGTAATGAACTAGTCCGTAACTTGAAAGT
ATTTCGATTTCTTGGCTTTATATATCTTGTGGAAAGGACGAGCACATCAGCCGCCGATCCTACCCACGCG
TTAAGTCGACAATCAACCTCTGGATTACAAAATTTGTGAAAGATTGACTGGTATTCTTAACTATGTTGCT
CCTTTTACGCTATGTGGATACGCTGCTTTAATGCCTTTGTATCATGCTATTGCTTCCCGTATGGCTTTCA
TTTTCTCCTCCTTGTATAAATCCTGGTTGCTGTCTCTTTATGAGGAGTTGTGGCCCGTTGTCAGGCAACG
TGGCGTGGTGTGCACTGTGTTTGCTGACGCAACCCCCACTGGTTGGGGCATTGCCACCACCTGTCAGCTC
CTTTCCGGGACTTTCGCTTTCCCCCTCCCTATTGCCACGGCGGAACTCATCGCCGCCTGCCTTGCCCGCT
GCTGGACAGGGGCTCGGCTGTTGGGCACTGACAATTCCGTGGTGTTGTCGGGGAAATCATCGTCCTTTCC
TTGGCTGCTCGCCTGTGTTGCCACCTGGATTCTGCGCGGGACGTCCTTCTGCTACGTCCCTTCGGCCCTC
AATCCAGCGGACCTTCCTTCCCGCGGCCTGCTGCCGGCTCTGCGGCCTCTTCCGCGTCTTCGCCTTCGCC
CTCAGACGAGTCGGATCTCCCTTTGGGCCGCCTCCCCGCGTCGACTTTAAGACCAATGACTTACAAGGCA
GCTGTAGATCTTAGCCACTTTTTAAAAGAAAAGGGGGGACTGGAAGGGCTAATTCACTCCCAACGAAGAC
AAGATCTGCTTTTTGCTTGTACTGGGTCTCTCTGGTTAGACCAGATCTGAGCCTGGGAGCTCTCTGGCTA
ACTAGGGAACCCACTGCTTAAGCCTCAATAAAGCTTGCCTTGAGTGCTTCAAGTAGTGTGTGCCCGTCTG
TTGTGTGACTCTGGTAACTAGAGATCCCTCAGACCCTTTTAGTCAGTGTGGAAAATCTCTAGCAGTACGT
ATAGTAGTTCATGTCATCTTATTATTCAGTATTTATAACTTGCAAAGAAATGAATATCAGAGAGTGAGAG
GAACTTGTTTATTGCAGCTTATAATGGTTACAAATAAAGCAATAGCATCACAAATTTCACAAATAAAGCA
TTTTTTTCACTGCATTCTAGTTGTGGTTTGTCCAAACTCATCAATGTATCTTATCATGTCTGGCTCTAGC
TATCCCGCCCCTAACTCCGCCCATCCCGCCCCTAACTCCGCCCAGTTCCGCCCATTCTCCGCCCCATGGC
TGACTAATTTTTTTTATTTATGCAGAGGCCGAGGCCGCCTCGGCCTCTGAGCTATTCCAGAAGTAGTGAG
GAGGCTTTTTTGGAGGCCTAGGGACGTACCCAATTCGCCCTATAGTGAGTCGTATTACGCGCGCTCACTG
GCCGTCGTTTTACAACGTCGTGACTGGGAAAACCCTGGCGTTACCCAACTTAATCGCCTTGCAGCACATC
CCCCTTTCGCCAGCTGGCGTAATAGCGAAGAGGCCCGCACCGATCGCCCTTCCCAACAGTTGCGCAGCCT
GAATGGCGAATGGG
[124 nt withheld, positions 6455-6578]
C
[91 nt withheld, positions 6580-6670]
A
[49 nt withheld, positions 6672-6720]
CCTTTGACGTTGGAGTCCACGTTCTTT
[37 nt withheld, positions 6748-6784]
ACCCTATCTCGGTCTATTCTTTTGATTTATAAGGGATTTTGCCGATTTCGGCCTATTGGTTAAAAAATGA
GCTGATTTAACAAAAATTTAACGCGAATTTTAACAAAATATTAACGCTTACAATTTAGGTGGCACTTTTC
GGGGAAATGTGCGCGGAACCCCTATTTGTTTATTTTTCTAAATACATTCAAATATGTATCCGCTCATGAG
ACAATAACCCTGATAAATGCTTCAATAATATTGAAAAAGGAAGAGTATGAGTATTCAACATTTCCGTGTC
GCCCTTATTCCCTTTTTTGCGGCATTTTGCCTTCCTGTTTTTGCTCACCCAGAAACGCTGGTGAAAGTAA
AAGATGCTGAAGATCAGTTGGGTGCACGAGTGGGTTACATCGAACTGGATCTCAACAGCGGTAAGATCCT
TGAGAGTTTTCGCCCCGAAGAACGTTTTCCAATGATGAGCACTTTTAAAGTTCTGCTATGTGGCGCGGTA
TTATCCCGTATTGACGCCGGGCAAGAGCAACTCGGTCGCCGCATACACTATTCTCAGAATGACTTGGTTG
AGTACTCACCAGTCACAGAAAAGCATCTTACGGATGGCATGACAGTAAGAGAATTATGCAGTGCTGCCAT
AACCATGAGTGATAACACTGCGGCCAACTTACTTCTGACAACGATCGGAGGACCGAAGGAGCTAACCGCT
TTTTTGCACAACATGGGGGATCATGTAACTCGCCTTGATCGTTGGGAACCGGAGCTGAATGAAGCCATAC
CAAACGACGAGCGTGACACCACGATGCCTGTAGCAATGGCAACAACGTTGCGCAAACTATTAACTGGCGA
ACTACTTACTCTAGCTTCCCGGCAACAATTAATAGACTGGATGGAGGCGGATAAAGTTGCAGGACCACTT
CTGCGCTCGGCCCTTCCGGCTGGCTGGTTTATTGCTGATAAATCTGGAGCCGGTGAGCGTGGGTCTCGCG
GTATCATTGCAGCACTGGGGCCAGATGGTAAGCCCTCCCGTATCGTAGTTATCTACACGACGGGGAGTCA
GGCAACTATGGATGAACGAAATAGACAGATCGCTGAGATAGGTGCCTCACTGATTAAGCATTGGTAACTG
TCAGACCAAGTTTACTCATATATACTTTAGATTGATTTAAAACTTCATTTTTAATTTAAAAGGATCTAGG
TGAAGATCCTTTTTGATAATCTCATGACCAAAATCCCTTAACGTGAGTTTTCGTTCCACTGAGCGTCAGA
CCCCGTAGAAAAGATCAAAGGATCTTCTTGAGATCCTTTTTTTCTGCGCGTAATCTGCTGCTTGCAAACA
AAAAAACCACCGCTACCAGCGGTGGTTTGTTTGCCGGATCAAGAGCTACCAACTCTTTTTCCGAAGGTAA
CTGGCTTCAGCAGAGCGCAGATACCAAATACTGTTCTTCTAGTGTAGCCGTAGTTAGGCCACCACTTCAA
GAACTCTGTAGCACCGCCTACATACCTCGCTCTGCTAATCCTGTTACCAGTGGCTGCTGCCAGTGGCGAT
AAGTCGTGTCTTACCGGGTTGGACTCAAGACGATAGTTACCGGATAAGGCGCAGCGGTCGGGCTGAACGG
GGGGTTCGTGCACACAGCCCAGCTTGGAGCGAACGACCTACACCGAACTGAGATACCTACAGCGTGAGCT
ATGAGAAAGCGCCACGCTTCCCGAAGGGAGAAAGGCGGACAGGTATCCGGTAAGCGGCAGGGTCGGAACA
GGAGAGCGCACGAGGGAGCTTCCAGGGGGAAACGCCTGGTATCTTTATAGTCCTGTCGGGTTTCGCCACC
TCTGACTTGAGCGTCGATTTTTGTGATGCTCGTCAGGGGGGCGGAGCCTATGGAAAAACGCCAGCAACGC
GGCCTTTTTACGGTTCCTGGCCTTTTGCTGGCCTTTTGCTCACATGTTCTTTCCTGCGTTATCCCCTGAT
TCTGTGGATAACCGTATTACCGCCTTTGAGTGAGCTGATACCGCTCGCCGCAGCCGAACGACCGAGCGCA
GCGAGTCAGTGAGCGAGGAAGCGGAAGAGCGCCCAATACGCAAACCGCCTCTCCCCGCGCGTTGGCCGAT
TCATTAATGCAGCTGGCACGACAGGTTTCCCGACTGGAAAGCGGGCAGTGAGCGCAACGCAATTAATGTG
AGTTAGCTCACTCATTAGGCACCCCAGGCTTTACACTTTATGCTTCCGGCTCGTATGTTGTGTGGAATTG
TGAGCGGATAACAATTTCACACAGGAAACAGCTATGACCATGATTACGCCAAGCGCGCAATTAACCCTCA
CTAAAGGGAACAAAAGCTGGAGCTGCAAGC
