>Addgene plasmid #143250 | TFORF0948 | depositor partial sequence | sequence record 281888 | Insert
ACCGCCACCATGTTCCAGCCGGCGCCCAAGCGCTGCTTCACCATCGAGTCGCTGGTGGCCAAGGACAGTC
CCCTGCCCGCCTCGCGCTCCGAGGACCCCATCCGTCCCGCGGCACTCAGCTACGCTAACTCCAGCCCCAT
AAATCCGTTCCTCAACGGCTTCCACTCGGCCGCCGCCGCCGCCGCCGGTAGGGGCGTCTACTCCAACCCG
GACTTGGTGTTCGCCGAGGCGGTCTCGCACCCGCCCAACCCCGCCGTGCCAGTGCACCCGGTGCCGCCGC
CGCACGCCCTGGCCGCCCACCCCCTACCCTCCTCGCACTCGCCACACCCCCTATTCGCCTCGCAGCAGCG
GGATCCGTCCACCTTCTACCCCTGGCTCATCCACCGCTACCGATATCTGGGTCATCGCTTCCAAGGGAAC
GACACTAGCCCCGAGAGTTTCCTTTTGCACAACGCGCTGGCCCGAAAGCCCAAGCGGATCCGAACCGCCT
TCTCCCCGTCCCAGCTTCTAAGGCTGGAACACGCCTTTGAGAAGAATCACTACGTGGTGGGCGCCGAAAG
GAAGCAGCTGGCACACAGCCTCAGCCTCACGGAAACTCAGGTAAAAGTATGGTTTCAGAACCGAAGAACA
AAGTTCAAAAGGCAGAAGCTGGAGGAAGAAGGCTCAGATTCGCAACAAAAGAAAAAAGGGACGCACCATA
TTAACCGGTGGAGAATCGCCACCAAGCAGGCGAGTCCGGAGGAAATAGACGTGACCTCAGATGATTAGTA
ATGAACTAGTCCGTAACTTGAAAGTATTTCGATTTCTTGGCTTTATATATCTTGTGGAAAGGACGAGCAC
ATCAGCCGCCGATCCTACCC
