>Addgene plasmid #143250 | TFORF0948 | depositor partial sequence | sequence record 281889 | Barcode
GCACATCAGCCGCCGATCCTACCC
